Addgene plasmid #109624: actc1b-mKate2-rab33ba
Purpose: Muscle specific zebrafish expression of mKate2 fused to rab33ba
Depositing lab: Rob Parton. Depositing organization: University of Queensland, Institute for Molecular Bioscience. Publication: In vivo cell biological screening identifies an endocytic capture mechanism for T-tubule formation. Hall TE, Martel N, Ariotti N, Xiong Z, Lo HP, Ferguson C, Rae J, Lim YW, Parton RG. Nat Commun. 2020 Jul 24;11(1):3711. doi: 10.1038/s41467-020-17486-w. PubMed 32709891.
Backbone
  Vector backbone: pDONR p2R-p3
  Vector type: Zebrafish plasmids
Growth in bacteria
  Bacterial resistance: Ampicillin, 100 μg/mL
  Growth temperature: 37°C
  Growth strain: DH5alpha
  Copy number: High Copy
Gene/Insert
  Gene/Insert name: rab33ba
  Species: D. rerio (zebrafish)
  Entrez Gene: rab33ba (a.k.a. rab33b, zgc:114080)
  Tag / fusion protein: mKate2 (N terminal on insert)
  Cloning method: Gateway Cloning
Terms and licenses: Academic/Nonprofit Terms; Industry Terms: Not Available to Industry
How to cite: actc1b-mKate2-rab33ba was a gift from Rob Parton (Addgene plasmid # 109624 ; http://n2t.net/addgene:109624 ; RRID:Addgene_109624)
