[The description below was written by a language model from this plasmid's Addgene catalogue record and pLannotate feature annotations shown in this document.]
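Description:
actc1b-mKate2-rab33ba is a zebrafish expression plasmid assembled by multisite Gateway cloning and designed to express a red fluorescent Rab GTPase fusion specifically in muscle. It is maintained in E. coli on a high-copy ColE1/pUC-type origin with ampicillin selection (AmpR under its own bla promoter). It also carries pBluescript-derived remnants: a partial M13 origin, lac promoter/operator elements, a T3 promoter and an MCS fragment. The catalogue lists the backbone as pDONR p2R-p3, but the sequenced plasmid has recombined attB4, attB1, attB2 and attB3 sites and ampicillin resistance. This is the layout of a finished expression clone in a destination vector rather than a donor or entry vector.

The payload follows the usual three-fragment order. The roughly 4 kb region between attB4 and attB1 is largely unannotated and, judging from the construct name and stated purpose, should hold the actc1b muscle promoter, although the feature table does not label it. The short "copia promoter" hit there is probably a spurious match. The mKate2 coding sequence lies between attB1 and attB2. After attB2 comes the zebrafish rab33ba open reading frame, which the annotation tool detected by homology to human RAB33B, so mKate2 sits at the N terminus of the Rab. An SV40 polyadenylation signal is annotated downstream of attB3. A fragment matching medaka tyrosinase lies upstream of attB4, and its role is not stated in the record.

The depositor sequence and the repository's sequencing result show the same features in the same order and differ only slightly in length. The construct was used for in vivo imaging of Rab33ba localisation in zebrafish muscle cells, as part of a cell biological screen on T-tubule formation.
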