Features (pLannotate 1.2.2; 21 found; start..end, strand, type, name):
      7..228     -  rep_origin     M13 ori (fragment) (sequence partly withheld): M13 bacteriophage origin of replication; arrow indicates direction of (+) strand synthesis
    228..515     +  CDS            tyr (fragment) (sequence partly withheld): TYRO_ORYLA - Also known as tyro. Experimental evidence at transcript level: Swiss-Prot protein existence level 2. This is a copper-containing oxidase that functions in the formation of pigments such as melanins and other polyphenolic compounds. From Oryzias latipes (Japanese rice fish) (Japanese killifish).
   1097..1117    +  protein_bind   attB4: mutant version of attB; core recombination site for the Gateway® BP reaction BP Clonase™
   2025..2041    -  promoter       copia promoter (fragment): strong promoter from the Drosophila transposable element copia (Sinclair et al., 1986)
   5093..5113    +  protein_bind   attB1: mutant version of attB; core recombination site for the Gateway® BP reaction BP Clonase™
   5123..5818    +  CDS            mKate2: mKate2 is a basic (constitutively fluorescent) red fluorescent protein published in 2009, derived from Entacmaea quadricolor. It is reported to be a rapidly-maturing monomer with moderate acid sensitivity.
   5820..5844    -  protein_bind   attB2: mutant version of attB; recombination site for the Gateway® BP reaction BP Clonase™
   5849..6478    +  CDS            RAB33B (fragment): RB33B_HUMAN - Experimental evidence at protein level: Swiss-Prot protein existence level 1. Protein transport. Acts, in coordination with RAB6A, to regulate intra-Golgi retrograde trafficking. It is involved in autophagy, acting as a modulator of autophagosome formation. From Homo sapiens (Human).
   6572..6592    -  protein_bind   attB3: mutant version of attB; core recombination site for the Gateway® BP reaction BP Clonase™
   6596..6616    +  CDS            lacZα (fragment): LacZα fragment of β-galactosidase; lacZ fragment
   6632..6766    -  polyA_signal   SV40 poly(A) signal: SV40 polyadenylation signal
   6789..6872    -  CDS            large T antigen (fragment): large T antigen from SV40 (simian virus 40)
   7438..7478    -  misc_feature   MCS (fragment): pBluescript multiple cloning site
   7491..7509    -  promoter       T3 promoter: promoter for bacteriophage T3 RNA polymerase
   7554..7570    -  protein_bind   lac operator: The lac repressor binds to the lac operator to inhibit transcription in E. coli. This inhibition can be relieved by adding lactose or isopropyl-β-D-thiogalactopyranoside (IPTG). lac repressor encoded by lacI
   7578..7608    -  promoter       lac promoter: promoter for the E. coli lac operon
   7623..7644    -  protein_bind   CAP binding site: CAP binding activates transcription in the presence of cAMP. E. coli catabolite activator protein
   7657..7749    -  CDS            lacI (fragment): lac repressor; lacI; The lac repressor binds to the lac operator to inhibit transcription in E. coli. This inhibition can be relieved by adding lactose or isopropyl-β-D-thiogalactopyranoside (IPTG).
   7932..8520    -  rep_origin     ori: high-copy-number ColE1/pMB1/pBR322/pUC origin of replication
   8691..9551    -  CDS            AmpR: β-lactamase; bla; confers resistance to ampicillin, carbenicillin, and related antibiotics
   9552..9656    -  promoter       AmpR promoter: bla
>Addgene plasmid #109624 | actc1b-mKate2-rab33ba | depositor full sequence | sequence record 206561 | Full Sequence
CCACCTAAATTGTAAGCGTTAATATTTTGTTAAAATTCGCGTTAAATTTTTGTTAAATCAGCTCATTTTT
TAACCAATAGGCCGAAATCGGCAAAATCCCTTATAAATCAAAAGAATAGACCGAGATAGGGT
[37 nt withheld, positions 133-169]
AAAGAACGTGGACTCCAACGTCAAAGG
[32 nt withheld, positions 197-228]
GCTGGCTAAGAACTCATCAGCCTCCCCGGTCCATCTACCCACGTACCAATGCACCAATTGGCCACAATGA
CGGCTACTACATGGTGCCATTCCTTCCTCTTTATAGGAATGGAGACTACCTCCTGTCCAACAAGGCTCTT
GGATACGAGTACGCCTACCTGTTGGACCCAGGTCATTGCACAACACCAGAAATGCCCTCTGATCTGCAAA
AGACGTGAATATCTGTTCAGACACCCATATCCACTCTGTTCCACACAGGTCAGAGGTTTGTCCAGGAGTT
CTTGACAGAGGTGTAAAAAGTACTCAAAAATTTTACTCAAGTGAAAGTACAAGTACTTAGGGAAAATTTT
ACTCAATTAAAAGTAAAAGTATCTGGCTAGAATCTTACTTGAGTAAAAGTAAAAAAGTACTCCATTAAAA
TTGTACTTGAGTATTAAGGAAGTAAAAGTAAAAGCAAGAAAGAAAACTAGAGATTCTTGTTTAAGCTTTT
AATCTCAAAAAACATTAAATGAAATGCATACAAGGTTTTATCCTGCTTTAGAACTGTTTGTATTTAATTA
TCAAACTATAAGACAGACAATCTAATGCCAGTACACGCTACTCAAAGTTGTAAAACCTCAGATTTAACTT
CAGTAGAAGCTGATTCTCAAAATTGTTAGTGTCAAGCCTAGCTCTTTTGGGGCTGAAAAGCAATCCTGCA
GTGCTGAAAAGCCTCTCACAGGCAGCCGATGCGGGAAGAGGTGTATTAGTCTTGATAGAGAGGCTGCAAA
TAGCAGGAAACGTGAGCAGAGACTCCCTGGTGTCTGAAACACAGGCCAGATGGGCCCTCGAGCAGGAAAC
AGCTATGACCATGATTACGCCAAGCTATCAACTTTGTATAGAAAAGTTGGCACGCGCAGATTCCGTGTGG
GCCTGGTAATATCTTACCATTTTAAGCTATTTTAAGATTAGGGAAAAAAATTAAATAAAACTACTTTAAA
ATTACTTTCCTTAAAAAGCAACATATTTATTTAGTTTTTGTTTAACTGGCTCAAGATTGTAATATTTTAC
TTTTACATGTTTTTTTTAAGTACCTAAATGTGTTCAAAAGTAAAGTATGTTATTGTTTTTTTTTTTTTAA
TGTTAGCTAAGCTTTAAATTGTAATATATTACTTTTAAAAGTGACTTTTTAAAAATGTAAATAAAAAAGT
AACTATAAATGTGTAATGCATGTTATTTCTGTGGGTTTTTTAATTTTCATCTCAACTGGGCTTACAATTT
TAACATAATAAAAATCAAATCAAATCAAATCAGGCCCTTATTTGTCACATACACTCTTGTATACTGAAAT
AAACTAAATGTTGAGAAAAATTTAAATACACCAAAATAACGCATACCTTTTTTGTAATTACCTAAGTAAA
ACATTTAGTTCCTTTTTTAAGTGACTCAAGATTGTAATCTATTAATTGTAAAAGATAAAACTAGTGATCA
ATCTGACGTGCTTCTATGCAGCCTGTGAGATTAATTGTGATGTTTAATTATTAAACAATTTAAATGGATC
AAACATTTCACATGTGCTTATTGTGTCCAACAAAACCAGCAGAAGCACTTAAAAATATTGCATGACAACA
TGAGTTTTTAATGTAAATTATATATACTTCCTAAACGAAGTTAATCATATTTTCTAAAATAATAATGTCA
TTGAAATATTTAAATAAATGATAANCTTTAGTTGATTCAACATAAAATTGAAAGCAATAAGGACTTTTTT
TTTTTTACAGCGGTGAAGCAAAAGCNTGNAAATAATCATATAAATATAATAAATAAATAAATAAAATAAT
GGTTCTTGGTGCAAATATGAACACTTTAAATAAATATAGAATAAATATGATCAATAAGTCATAACGACGT
GTTTTATGTTGATTATAATTTAAACATGTTTCTAACGCAAGTTTTAAAAACTGTTTTAAAGTATTATTTT
AAGTTATAAGATCAATTTGACTCAACATTTTGTAGTGAAAATATGTTGTGTAAAATTAATATAATATACA
CTATAAAAATGCAAGGTTCCACACAATTCATTCATGTTGTCCCAACACAAATCGATTAAGTTAACAAATA
TATGTGGATTGAACATAAAAAATTAAGTTGTCCCAATGAAATCTCAAGAATTGTGTTGTTTCAGCTCATT
TTAAATAAGTAGTTTTAACAAGTAAAAAATAACATATTTTTGAGTGTGTATATATATATATTTATATATT
ACAAAATATAATAATATAAAATGTAAAAGATATAAACCATGCTACATATATTTAAGAGCTATTTTGCACA
TTACTTTTTTGCAAGCCATTTGAGTGTTTTTTTACAAATATATATTAGCTAAATATACAATATCTTAAAT
ATACAATTAATCAGACATGCAAAAAATGCATTTAACCTACATAAAAATACATGATCAACATATGTTTTAT
GCTGATTACAACTAAATCAAACGTAATGAAATTAATTTATAAAAGCGATTTAAATATGTCAATATTTTAA
GTTAAAATCACTTGAAACCTACTATAAATGAACTTAAATTTAAAAAATCTCCTTTAATTCCAATGCAGCA
CTGTTGTTTTTTCAGCTGAGGACCCCCGGTGCAGATGGTTGGCCCCCGGCCCGCTATTCTAAGGAAGCCT
TTCTTAATTTTAGGGCGGCGCTGCATGCGCTCAGATCAGATTCACGGGTGGAGAGGGTTATTTTCTCTTT
TTTATTTTTTCTTGCCTGCTCATATTTGGGCCTGTGTGAACCCCAGGCTCCGCCTCGGCCCCCAGGAGCC
GCTCTTATTTAAAGGGGATCCTCGCCTTCAGTCTTCGTCCCAGTGGAAGCATCAGTCTTGTGATAACAAC
TTGGTGAGTCCTACAGACCAGCGCTCGACTCTAGGCTTTAAATGCATTGATTTCTCTGGATTAGCTACCG
GGAGAGTTTTAACTTTGCTTATTAGTCTTGTGCTTGAACTGCTAGGTTTAAAGAGGGTTTTCTCTAATGC
ATGCATGAAGCGACAGCTGAAAACCAGAAATAGAGCGTTTGTCCTCCTGTTAAACTCTAGCCTTTCTTTG
GCATTTGTCAGTCCGAGTCTTCAGCTGCCGGCAGGAGATTGGGTTTCAGTAACACTTGCTGAGCACAAAC
TACACGTGCTTCCTTCAGATTTAATTCATTATTAATCATTCTAGATTTAAATGATCTTCTTACTCATTGC
TGATTATTTTAGCCTTGCGGAGCAGATTAAATGAGCACGTGTTTATTAAGATTGATTTAAATATAATTAA
TATTTCACCACTGTAGTTTTAAAATTGCCTTCTAAGTCATGGTTGATTTTTAATAGGTATCGGCTCTAAT
TAGATTACTATTTTGGTTTTTAAATGTTATTTCTATTTCATTTGTAGGCTCGTTTTTAATGTGATTTTAT
TAGATTCTAGTTTTAAAATCATCTTTTAGCCTTACTGAGCAGACTGAATGAACATGTTTCATTAAGATTA
ACTTCATTATAGTTAATTATTTAATCATTCTAGTGGATTATAAATCAGCTCTATTTAAATTGATTGTCGT
GTTTATTTCTATTTGATTTTTGATTATTTTTTAAGGTCGTTTTTATGTGATTTTTCCCCGATTCTAATTT
TAAACTAATTGTTTGATTTTTATATGATTCGACTCTTTTTAAATGAATTGTTTTGCTTTTTTTATTGAGC
ATATATATATATTATACAATTTCAATCAACAATTGTTGTGCTTTTTAAATGTTGTTTCTATTTCATTTCT
AGGGTCGATTTTATTCGATTCTAGTTTTAAAATCGTGATTTCTAACTCCTAACCTTACTGAGCAGACTGA
ATGAACATGTTTCATCAAGATTAACTTCATTATAGTTAATTATTGAATCGGGCTAGTGGTTTATAAATCA
GCTCTATTATAAATTAATTGTCATCATTATTTCTATTTAATTTTTATTATTTTTTTAGGATTATTTTTAA
GGGATTTTTTTCACGTTCTAGTTTTAAACTCAATGCTCATTACTGCTCACCCTTGCTGAGCAGTCTTTCG
TTAAGATTAAATTAATTAATAACCCATTCTAGTTTTAAAACAGTGTCTTAAGGCATAGCTGATATTTTAC
AAGTTTACTATTTAATATATCTCCATTTCTTTTTTTAGGGTCGATTTCATCTGATTTGATTAATTTTTAT
TATCTTCACTAAGCTTTTTGTTCTAGGTTTTATTCTCAGTATTATTACTGTTATATTTGAACTGAATTTC
TCCTCATAGTTTATTCATTTTATTTATTTATTTTTTGTTTATTCGCTATTTTGTATTTTAGTTTTTAATT
AGAAATTTTATTAGAATCGTTTTGAACTAGTTTTTATGCACTCTAACATTAATATTAAATCATAACTATT
ATTTTTATTATAATTTATTTGTGTTTATCTTTTTGTGTAGCTTTCATGTGTTTTTATTTTAGTTTTATTA
TGTTTGCATTGAATTTTTTGGACTAGTTTATATAACGATATACAGAAAAGCCATGACAACAAATGTTTTT
ATAATACCTATTAAGTATAAGCTAATCAGATTTCCACTATTCTGTTCAAAGTTAACATTATTAGCCATTC
TGATGGATCATTTGACATTTGTCATATGTCTTTATGAACACTGCTCTTTCAGATGCCACTTTTAAAGCTG
TTTTTTACAGTAAATGAACGTTTATTATTATGACATTATTTCCTAAGGCCTCTAGAGTACAGCAGGATGT
GGCGTGTGCATTACTGTGTAATTATGCTGACTGTAAATGTGCATTTATAGACTGTCAGCATGTCTGACTG
TGCGCTGTTGTGATTTGTCCTGCACAGACCAAGGCAAGTTTGTACAAAAAAGCAGGCTGCCACCATGGTG
AGCGAGCTGATTAAGGAGAACATGCACATGAAGCTGTACATGGAGGGCACCGTGAACAACCACCACTTCA
AGTGCACATCCGAGGGCGAAGGCAAGCCCTACGAGGGCACCCAGACCATGAGAATCAAGGCGGTCGAGGG
CGGCCCTCTCCCCTTCGCCTTCGACATCCTGGCTACCAGCTTCATGTACGGCAGCAAAACCTTCATCAAC
CACACCCAGGGCATCCCCGACTTCTTTAAGCAGTCCTTCCCCGAGGGCTTCACATGGGAGAGAGTCACCA
CATACGAAGACGGGGGCGTGCTGACCGCTACCCAGGACACCAGCCTCCAGGACGGCTGCCTCATCTACAA
CGTCAAGATCAGAGGGGTGAACTTCCCATCCAACGGCCCTGTGATGCAGAAGAAAACACTCGGCTGGGAG
GCCTCCACCGAGACCCTGTACCCCGCTGACGGCGGCCTGGAAGGCAGAGCCGACATGGCCCTGAAGCTCG
TGGGCGGGGGCCACCTGATCTGCAACTTGAAGACCACATACAGATCCAAGAAACCCGCTAAGAACCTCAA
GATGCCCGGCGTCTACTATGTGGACAGAAGACTGGAAAGAATCAAGGAGGCCGACAAAGAGACCTACGTC
GAGCAGCACGAGGTGGCTGTGGCCAGATACTGCGACCTCCCTAGCAAACTGGGGCACAGAGACCCAGCTT
TCTTGTACAAAGTGGTGGCAGATATCGAGTCCTCTTTTGAGTTCAGCTCTTCTCTGACCAGCTCGTCACT
GCCTCCTCCTCGGACACGCATCTTTAAAATCATCGTGATTGGAGACTCAGGGGTTGGCAAGACTTGCCTC
ACCTATAGATTCTGTGCAGGCAAGTTTCCAGACAAGACTGAGGCCACTATTGGGGTGGATTTCCGAGAGA
AGGTTATTGAGATAGATGGCGAGAAAATCAAGGTCCAGTTGTGGGACACGGCAGGCCAGGAGCGTTTCCG
TAAGAGCATGGTGCAGCACTACTACCGCAACGTCCATGCTGTGGTGTTTGTCTATGACGTCACCAATGCC
GCCAGCTTCCGAAGCCTCCCAGCGTGGATTGAAGAGTGTCGCCAACATGCACTCGGTCAGGAGGTGCCAA
GAATCCTTGTCGGCAACAAATGCGACCTACGTCACGCCGCTCAAGTAAGCACAGATGTTGCACAGCAGTT
TGCAGATACACACTCAATGCCTCTTTTTGAGACCTCGGCCAAAAACCCCTACGGGAATGAAGACGGCACT
CAGAATAATAGTGACCACGTGGAGGCCATTTTTATGACAGTGGCGCACAAGCTGAAATCCCAAAAGCCGC
TGGTTTTAAGCCAGCCACCTTGCGGATATGGAGATACTGTCACTCTTAGGAGGCAAGACCAGGAGGACGG
GGGAAACTGGGGCTGCGGTTGTTGGAGAAGCTAATGAAGTGCACAACTTTATTATACATAGTTGATAATT
CACTGGCCGTCGTTTTACGGTACCATCGATGATGATCCAGACATGATAAGATACATTGATGAGTTTGGAC
AAACCACAACTAGAATGCAGTGAAAAAAATGCTTTATTTGTGAAATTTGTGATGCTATTGCTTTATTTGT
AACCATTATAAGCTGCAATAAACAAGTTAACAACAACAATTGCATTCATTTTATGTTTCAGGTTCAGGGG
GAGGTGTGGGAGGTTTTTTAAAGCAAGTAAAACCTCTACAAATGTGGTATGGCTGATTATGATCCTCTAG
ATCAGATCTGCGAAGATACGGCCACGGGTGCTCTTGATCCTGTGGCTGATTTTGGACTGTGCTGCTCGCA
GCTGCTGATGAATCACATACTTCCTCCATTTTCTTCCACTGATTGACTGTTATAATTTCCCTAATTTCCA
GGTCAAGGTGCTGTGCATTGTGGTAATAGATGTGACATGACGTCACTTCCAAAGGACCAATGAACATGTC
TGACCAATTTCATATAATGTGAAAACGATTTTCATAGGCAGAATAAATAACATTTAAATTAAACTGGGCA
TCAGCGCAATTCAATTGGTTTGGTAATAGCAAGGGAAAATAGAATGAAGTGATCTCCAAAAAATAAGTAC
TTTTTGACTGTAAATAAAATTGTAAGGAGTAAAAAGTACTTTTTTTTCTAAAAAAATGTAATTAAGTAAA
AGTAAAAGTATTGATTTTTAATTGTACTCAAGTAAAGTAAAAATCCCCAAAAATAATACTTAAGTACAGT
AATCAAGTAAAATTACTCAAGTACTTTACACCTCTGGTTCTTGACCCCCTACCTTCAGCAAGCCCAGCAG
ATCCACTAGTTCTAGAGCGGCCGCCACCGCGGTGGAGCTCCAGCTTTTGTTCCCTTTAGTGAGGGTTAAT
TGCGCGCTTGGCGTAATCATGGTCATAGCTGTTTCCTGTGTGAAATTGTTATCCGCTCACAATTCCACAC
AACATACGAGCCGGAAGCATAAAGTGTAAAGCCTGGGGTGCCTAATGAGTGAGCTAACTCACATTAATTG
CGTTGCGCTCACTGCCCGCTTTCCAGTCGGGAAACCTGTCGTGCCAGCTGCATTAATGAATCGGCCAACG
CGCGGGGAGAGGCGGTTTGCGTATTGGGCGCTCTTCCGCTTCCTCGCTCACTGACTCGCTGCGCTCGGTC
GTTCGGCTGCGGCGAGCGGTATCAGCTCACTCAAAGGCGGTAATACGGTTATCCACAGAATCAGGGGATA
ACGCAGGAAAGAACATGTGAGCAAAAGGCCAGCAAAAGGCCAGGAACCGTAAAAAGGCCGCGTTGCTGGC
GTTTTTCCATAGGCTCCGCCCCCCTGACGAGCATCACAAAAATCGACGCTCAAGTCAGAGGTGGCGAAAC
CCGACAGGACTATAAAGATACCAGGCGTTTCCCCCTGGAAGCTCCCTCGTGCGCTCTCCTGTTCCGACCC
TGCCGCTTACCGGATACCTGTCCGCCTTTCTCCCTTCGGGAAGCGTGGCGCTTTCTCATAGCTCACGCTG
TAGGTATCTCAGTTCGGTGTAGGTCGTTCGCTCCAAGCTGGGCTGTGTGCACGAACCCCCCGTTCAGCCC
GACCGCTGCGCCTTATCCGGTAACTATCGTCTTGAGTCCAACCCGGTAAGACACGACTTATCGCCACTGG
CAGCAGCCACTGGTAACAGGATTAGCAGAGCGAGGTATGTAGGCGGTGCTACAGAGTTCTTGAAGTGGTG
GCCTAACTACGGCTACACTAGAAGGACAGTATTTGGTATCTGCGCTCTGCTGAAGCCAGTTACCTTCGGA
AAAAGAGTTGGTAGCTCTTGATCCGGCAAACAAACCACCGCTGGTAGCGGTGGTTTTTTTGTTTGCAAGC
AGCAGATTACGCGCAGAAAAAAAGGATCTCAAGAAGATCCTTTGATCTTTTCTACGGGGTCTGACGCTCA
GTGGAACGAAAACTCACGTTAAGGGATTTTGGTCATGAGATTATCAAAAAGGATCTTCACCTAGATCCTT
TTAAATTAAAAATGAAGTTTTAAATCAATCTAAAGTATATATGAGTAAACTTGGTCTGACAGTTACCAAT
GCTTAATCAGTGAGGCACCTATCTCAGCGATCTGTCTATTTCGTTCATCCATAGTTGCCTGACTCCCCGT
CGTGTAGATAACTACGATACGGGAGGGCTTACCATCTGGCCCCAGTGCTGCAATGATACCGCGAGACCCA
CGCTCACCGGCTCCAGATTTATCAGCAATAAACCAGCCAGCCGGAAGGGCCGAGCGCAGAAGTGGTCCTG
CAACTTTATCCGCCTCCATCCAGTCTATTAATTGTTGCCGGGAAGCTAGAGTAAGTAGTTCGCCAGTTAA
TAGTTTGCGCAACGTTGTTGCCATTGCTACAGGCATCGTGGTGTCACGCTCGTCGTTTGGTATGGCTTCA
TTCAGCTCCGGTTCCCAACGATCAAGGCGAGTTACATGATCCCCCATGTTGTGCAAAAAAGCGGTTAGCT
CCTTCGGTCCTCCGATCGTTGTCAGAAGTAAGTTGGCCGCAGTGTTATCACTCATGGTTATGGCAGCACT
GCATAATTCTCTTACTGTCATGCCATCCGTAAGATGCTTTTCTGTGACTGGTGAGTACTCAACCAAGTCA
TTCTGAGAATAGTGTATGCGGCGACCGAGTTGCTCTTGCCCGGCGTCAATACGGGATAATACCGCGCCAC
ATAGCAGAACTTTAAAAGTGCTCATCATTGGAAAACGTTCTTCGGGGCGAAAACTCTCAAGGATCTTACC
GCTGTTGAGATCCAGTTCGATGTAACCCACTCGTGCACCCAACTGATCTTCAGCATCTTTTACTTTCACC
AGCGTTTCTGGGTGAGCAAAAACAGGAAGGCAAAATGCCGCAAAAAAGGGAATAAGGGCGACACGGAAAT
GTTGAATACTCATACTCTTCCTTTTTCAATATTATTGAAGCATTTATCAGGGTTATTGTCTCATGAGCGG
ATACATATTTGAATGTATTTAGAAAAATAAACAAATAGGGGTTCCGCGCACATTTCCCCGAAAAGTG
