Features (pLannotate 1.2.2; 21 found; start..end, strand, type, name):
      2..22      +  protein_bind   attB1: mutant version of attB; core recombination site for the Gateway® BP reaction BP Clonase™
     32..727     +  CDS            mKate2: mKate2 is a basic (constitutively fluorescent) red fluorescent protein published in 2009, derived from Entacmaea quadricolor. It is reported to be a rapidly-maturing monomer with moderate acid sensitivity.
    729..753     -  protein_bind   attB2: mutant version of attB; recombination site for the Gateway® BP reaction BP Clonase™
    758..1387    +  CDS            RAB33B (fragment): RB33B_HUMAN - Experimental evidence at protein level: Swiss-Prot protein existence level 1. Protein transport. Acts, in coordination with RAB6A, to regulate intra-Golgi retrograde trafficking. It is involved in autophagy, acting as a modulator of autophagosome formation. From Homo sapiens (Human).
   1481..1501    -  protein_bind   attB3: mutant version of attB; core recombination site for the Gateway® BP reaction BP Clonase™
   1505..1525    +  CDS            lacZα (fragment): LacZα fragment of β-galactosidase; lacZ fragment
   1541..1675    -  polyA_signal   SV40 poly(A) signal: SV40 polyadenylation signal
   1698..1781    -  CDS            large T antigen (fragment): large T antigen from SV40 (simian virus 40)
   2347..2387    -  misc_feature   MCS (fragment): pBluescript multiple cloning site
   2400..2418    -  promoter       T3 promoter: promoter for bacteriophage T3 RNA polymerase
   2463..2479    -  protein_bind   lac operator: The lac repressor binds to the lac operator to inhibit transcription in E. coli. This inhibition can be relieved by adding lactose or isopropyl-β-D-thiogalactopyranoside (IPTG). lac repressor encoded by lacI
   2487..2517    -  promoter       lac promoter: promoter for the E. coli lac operon
   2532..2553    -  protein_bind   CAP binding site: CAP binding activates transcription in the presence of cAMP. E. coli catabolite activator protein
   2566..2658    -  CDS            lacI (fragment): lac repressor; lacI; The lac repressor binds to the lac operator to inhibit transcription in E. coli. This inhibition can be relieved by adding lactose or isopropyl-β-D-thiogalactopyranoside (IPTG).
   2841..3429    -  rep_origin     ori: high-copy-number ColE1/pMB1/pBR322/pUC origin of replication
   3600..4460    -  CDS            AmpR: β-lactamase; bla; confers resistance to ampicillin, carbenicillin, and related antibiotics
   4461..4565    -  promoter       AmpR promoter: bla
   4591..4812    -  rep_origin     M13 ori (fragment) (sequence partly withheld): M13 bacteriophage origin of replication; arrow indicates direction of (+) strand synthesis
   4812..5099    +  CDS            tyr (fragment) (sequence partly withheld): TYRO_ORYLA - Also known as tyro. Experimental evidence at transcript level: Swiss-Prot protein existence level 2. This is a copper-containing oxidase that functions in the formation of pigments such as melanins and other polyphenolic compounds. From Oryzias latipes (Japanese rice fish) (Japanese killifish).
   5681..5701    +  protein_bind   attB4: mutant version of attB; core recombination site for the Gateway® BP reaction BP Clonase™
   6602..6618    -  promoter       copia promoter (fragment): strong promoter from the Drosophila transposable element copia (Sinclair et al., 1986)
>Addgene plasmid #109624 | actc1b-mKate2-rab33ba | addgene full sequence | sequence record 221228 | Addgene NGS Result
GCAAGTTTGTACAAAAAAGCAGGCTGCCACCATGGTGAGCGAGCTGATTAAGGAGAACATGCACATGAAG
CTGTACATGGAGGGCACCGTGAACAACCACCACTTCAAGTGCACATCCGAGGGCGAAGGCAAGCCCTACG
AGGGCACCCAGACCATGAGAATCAAGGCGGTCGAGGGCGGCCCTCTCCCCTTCGCCTTCGACATCCTGGC
TACCAGCTTCATGTACGGCAGCAAAACCTTCATCAACCACACCCAGGGCATCCCCGACTTCTTTAAGCAG
TCCTTCCCCGAGGGCTTCACATGGGAGAGAGTCACCACATACGAAGACGGGGGCGTGCTGACCGCTACCC
AGGACACCAGCCTCCAGGACGGCTGCCTCATCTACAACGTCAAGATCAGAGGGGTGAACTTCCCATCCAA
CGGCCCTGTGATGCAGAAGAAAACACTCGGCTGGGAGGCCTCCACCGAGACCCTGTACCCCGCTGACGGC
GGCCTGGAAGGCAGAGCCGACATGGCCCTGAAGCTCGTGGGCGGGGGCCACCTGATCTGCAACTTGAAGA
CCACATACAGATCCAAGAAACCCGCTAAGAACCTCAAGATGCCCGGCGTCTACTATGTGGACAGAAGACT
GGAAAGAATCAAGGAGGCCGACAAAGAGACCTACGTCGAGCAGCACGAGGTGGCTGTGGCCAGATACTGC
GACCTCCCTAGCAAACTGGGGCACAGAGACCCAGCTTTCTTGTACAAAGTGGTGGCAGATATCGAGTCCT
CTTTTGAGTTCAGCTCTTCTCTGACCAGCTCGTCACTGCCTCCTCCTCGGACACGCATCTTTAAAATCAT
CGTGATTGGAGACTCAGGGGTTGGCAAGACTTGCCTCACCTATAGATTCTGTGCAGGCAAGTTTCCAGAC
AAGACTGAGGCCACTATTGGGGTGGATTTCCGAGAGAAGGTTATTGAGATAGATGGCGAGAAAATCAAGG
TCCAGTTGTGGGACACGGCAGGCCAGGAGCGTTTCCGTAAGAGCATGGTGCAGCACTACTACCGCAACGT
CCATGCTGTGGTGTTTGTCTATGACGTCACCAATGCCGCCAGCTTCCGAAGCCTCCCAGCGTGGATTGAA
GAGTGTCGCCAACATGCACTCGGTCAGGAGGTGCCAAGAATCCTTGTCGGCAACAAATGCGACCTACGTC
ACGCCGCTCAAGTAAGCACAGATGTTGCACAGCAGTTTGCAGATACACACTCAATGCCTCTTTTTGAGAC
CTCGGCCAAAAACCCCTACGGGAATGAAGACGGCACTCAGAATAATAGTGACCACGTGGAGGCCATTTTT
ATGACAGTGGCGCACAAGCTGAAATCCCAAAAGCCGCTGGTTTTAAGCCAGCCACCTTGCGGATATGGAG
ATACTGTCACTCTTAGGAGGCAAGACCAGGAGGACGGGGGAAACTGGGGCTGCGGTTGTTGGAGAAGCTA
ATGAAGTGCACAACTTTATTATACATAGTTGATAATTCACTGGCCGTCGTTTTACGGTACCATCGATGAT
GATCCAGACATGATAAGATACATTGATGAGTTTGGACAAACCACAACTAGAATGCAGTGAAAAAAATGCT
TTATTTGTGAAATTTGTGATGCTATTGCTTTATTTGTAACCATTATAAGCTGCAATAAACAAGTTAACAA
CAACAATTGCATTCATTTTATGTTTCAGGTTCAGGGGGAGGTGTGGGAGGTTTTTTAAAGCAAGTAAAAC
CTCTACAAATGTGGTATGGCTGATTATGATCCTCTAGATCAGATCTGCGAAGATACGGCCACGGGTGCTC
TTGATCCTGTGGCTGATTTTGGACTGTGCTGCTCGCAGCTGCTGATGAATCACATACTTCCTCCATTTTC
TTCCACTGATTGACTGTTATAATTTCCCTAATTTCCAGGTCAAGGTGCTGTGCATTGTGGTAATAGATGT
GACATGACGTCACTTCCAAAGGACCAATGAACATGTCTGACCAATTTCATATAATGTGAAAACGATTTTC
ATAGGCAGAATAAATAACATTTAAATTAAACTGGGCATCAGCGCAATTCAATTGGTTTGGTAATAGCAAG
GGAAAATAGAATGAAGTGATCTCCAAAAAATAAGTACTTTTTGACTGTAAATAAAATTGTAAGGAGTAAA
AAGTACTTTTTTTTCTAAAAAAATGTAATTAAGTAAAAGTAAAAGTATTGATTTTTAATTGTACTCAAGT
AAAGTAAAAATCCCCAAAAATAATACTTAAGTACAGTAATCAAGTAAAATTACTCAAGTACTTTACACCT
CTGGTTCTTGACCCCCTACCTTCAGCAAGCCCAGCAGATCCACTAGTTCTAGAGCGGCCGCCACCGCGGT
GGAGCTCCAGCTTTTGTTCCCTTTAGTGAGGGTTAATTGCGCGCTTGGCGTAATCATGGTCATAGCTGTT
TCCTGTGTGAAATTGTTATCCGCTCACAATTCCACACAACATACGAGCCGGAAGCATAAAGTGTAAAGCC
TGGGGTGCCTAATGAGTGAGCTAACTCACATTAATTGCGTTGCGCTCACTGCCCGCTTTCCAGTCGGGAA
ACCTGTCGTGCCAGCTGCATTAATGAATCGGCCAACGCGCGGGGAGAGGCGGTTTGCGTATTGGGCGCTC
TTCCGCTTCCTCGCTCACTGACTCGCTGCGCTCGGTCGTTCGGCTGCGGCGAGCGGTATCAGCTCACTCA
AAGGCGGTAATACGGTTATCCACAGAATCAGGGGATAACGCAGGAAAGAACATGTGAGCAAAAGGCCAGC
AAAAGGCCAGGAACCGTAAAAAGGCCGCGTTGCTGGCGTTTTTCCATAGGCTCCGCCCCCCTGACGAGCA
TCACAAAAATCGACGCTCAAGTCAGAGGTGGCGAAACCCGACAGGACTATAAAGATACCAGGCGTTTCCC
CCTGGAAGCTCCCTCGTGCGCTCTCCTGTTCCGACCCTGCCGCTTACCGGATACCTGTCCGCCTTTCTCC
CTTCGGGAAGCGTGGCGCTTTCTCATAGCTCACGCTGTAGGTATCTCAGTTCGGTGTAGGTCGTTCGCTC
CAAGCTGGGCTGTGTGCACGAACCCCCCGTTCAGCCCGACCGCTGCGCCTTATCCGGTAACTATCGTCTT
GAGTCCAACCCGGTAAGACACGACTTATCGCCACTGGCAGCAGCCACTGGTAACAGGATTAGCAGAGCGA
GGTATGTAGGCGGTGCTACAGAGTTCTTGAAGTGGTGGCCTAACTACGGCTACACTAGAAGAACAGTATT
TGGTATCTGCGCTCTGCTGAAGCCAGTTACCTTCGGAAAAAGAGTTGGTAGCTCTTGATCCGGCAAACAA
ACCACCGCTGGTAGCGGTGGTTTTTTTGTTTGCAAGCAGCAGATTACGCGCAGAAAAAAAGGATCTCAAG
AAGATCCTTTGATCTTTTCTACGGGGTCTGACGCTCAGTGGAACGAAAACTCACGTTAAGGCATTTTGGT
CATGAGATTATCAAAAAGGATCTTCACCTAGATCCTTTTAAATTAAAAATGAAGTTTTAAATCAATCTAA
AGTATATATGAGTAAACTTGGTCTGACAGTTACCAATGCTTAATCAGTGAGGCACCTATCTCAGCGATCT
GTCTATTTCGTTCATCCATAGTTGCCTGACTCCCCGTCGTGTAGATAACTACGATACGGGAGGGCTTACC
ATCTGGCCCCAGTGCTGCAATGATACCGCGAGACCCACGCTCACCGGCTCCAGATTTATCAGCAATAAAC
CAGCCAGCCGGAAGGGCCGAGCGCAGAAGTGGTCCTGCAACTTTATCCGCCTCCATCCAGTCTATTAATT
GTTGCCGGGAAGCTAGAGTAAGTAGTTCGCCAGTTAATAGTTTGCGCAACGTTGTTGCCATTGCTACAGG
CATCGTGGTGTCACGCTCGTCGTTTGGTATGGCTTCATTCAGCTCCGGTTCCCAACGATCAAGGCGAGTT
ACATGATCCCCCATGTTGTGCAAAAAAGCGGTTAGCTCCTTCGGTCCTCCGATCGTTGTCAGAAGTAAGT
TGGCCGCAGTGTTATCACTCATGGTTATGGCAGCACTGCATAATTCTCTTACTGTCATGCCATCCGTAAG
ATGCTTTTCTGTGACTGGTGAGTACTCAACCAAGTCATTCTGAGAATAGTGTATGCGGCGACCGAGTTGC
TCTTGCCCGGCGTCAATACGGGATAATACCGCGCCACATAGCAGAACTTTAAAAGTGCTCATCATTGGAA
AACGTTCTTCGGGGCGAAAACTCTCAAGGATCTTACCGCTGTTGAGATCCAGTTCGATGTAACCCACTCG
TGCACCCAACTGATCTTCAGCATCTTTTACTTTCACCAGCGTTTCTGGGTGAGCAAAAACAGGAAGGCAA
AATGCCGCAAAAAAGGGAATAAGGGCGACACGGAAATGTTGAATACTCATACTCTTCCTTTTTCAATATT
ATTGAAGCATTTATCAGGGTTATTGTCTCATGAGCGGATACATATTTGAATGTATTTAGAAAAATAAACA
AATAGGGGTTCCGCGCACATTTCCCCGAAAAGTGCCACCTAAATTGTAAGCGTTAATATTTTGTTAAAAT
TCGCGTTAAATTTTTGTTAAATCAGCTCATTTTTTAACCAATAGGCCGAAATCGGCAAAATCCCTTATAA
ATCAAAAGAATAGACCGAGATAGGGT
[37 nt withheld, positions 4717-4753]
AAAGAACGTGGACTCCAACGTCAAAGG
[32 nt withheld, positions 4781-4812]
GCTGGCTAAGAACTCATCAGCCTCCCCGGTCCATCTACCCACGTACCAATGCACCAATTGGCCACAATGA
CGGCTACTACATGGTGCCATTCCTTCCTCTTTATAGGAATGGAGACTACCTCCTGTCCAACAATGCTCTT
GGATACGAGTACGCCTACCTGTTGGACCCAGGTCATTGCACAACACCAGAAATGCCCTCTGATCTGCAAA
AGACGTGAATATCTGTTCAGACACCCATATCCACTCTGTTCCACACAGGTCAGAGGTTTGTCCAGGAGTT
CTTGACAGAGGTGTAAAAAGTACTCAAAAATTTTACTCAAGTGAAAGTACAAGTACTTAGGGAAAATTTT
ACTCAATTAAAAGTAAAAGTATCTGGCTAGAATCTTACTTGAGTAAAAGTAAAAAAGTACTCCATTAAAA
TTGTACTTGAGTATTAAGGAAGTAAAAGTAAAAGCAAGAAAGAAAACTAGAGATTCTTGTTTAAGCTTTT
AATCTCAAAAAACATTAAATGAAATGCATACAAGGTTTTATCCTGCTTTAGAACTGTTTGTATTTAATTA
TCAAACTATAAGACAGACAATCTAATGCCAGTACACGCTACTCAAAGTTGTAAAACCTCAGATTTAACTT
CAGTAGAAGCTGATTCTCAAAATTGTTAGTGTCAAGCCTAGCTCTTTTGGGGCTGAAAAGCAATCCTGCA
GTGCTGAAAAGCCTCTCACAGGCAGCCGATGCGGGAAGAGGTGTATTAGTCTTGATAGAGAGGCTGCAAA
TAGCAGGAAACGTGAGCAGAGACTCCCTGGTGTCTGAAACACAGGCCAGATGGGCCCTCGAGCAGGAAAC
AGCTATGACCATGATTACGCCAAGCTATCAACTTTGTATAGAAAAGTTGGCACGCGCAGATTCCGTGTGG
GCCTGGTAATATCTTACCATTTTAAGCTATTTTAAGATTAGGGAAAAAAATTAAATAAAACTACTTTAAA
ATTACTTTCCTTAAAAAGCAACATATTTATTTAGTTTTTGTTTAACTGGCTCAAGATTGTAATATTTTAC
TTTTACATGTTTTTTTAAGTACCTAAATGTGTTCAAAAGTAAAGTATGTTATTGTTTTTTTTTTTTAATG
TTAGCTAAGCTTTAAATTGTAATATATTACTTTTAAAAGTGACTTTTTAAAAATGTAAATAAAAAAGTAA
CTATAAATGTGTAATGCATGTTATTTCTGTGGGTTTTTAATTTTCATCTCAACTGGGCTTACAATTTTAA
CATAATAAAAATCAAATCAAATCAAATCAGGCCCTTATTTGTCACATACACTCTTGTATACTGAAATAAA
CTAAATGTTGAGAAAAATTTAAATACACCAAAATAACGCATACCTTTTTTGTAATTACCTAAGTAAAACA
TTTAGTTCCTTTTTTAAGTGACTCAAGATTGTAATCTATTAATTGTAAAAGATAAAACTAGTGATCAATC
TGACGTGCTTCTATGCAGCCTGTGAGATTAATTGTGATGTTTAATTATTAAACAATTTAAATGGATCAAA
CATTTCACATGTGCTTATTGTGTCCAACAAAACCAGCAGAAGCACTTAAAAATATTGCATGACAACATGA
GTTTTTAATGTAAATTATATATACTTCCTAAACGAAGTTAATCATATTTCTAAAATAATAATGTCATTGA
AATATTTAAATAAATGATAAGCTTTAGTTGATTCAACATAAAATTGAAAGCAATAAGGACTTTTTTTTTT
TACAGCGGTGAAGCAAAAGCATGTAATAATCATATAATATAATAAATAAATAAATAAATAATGGCTCTTG
GTGCAAATATGAACACTTTAAATAAATATAGAATAAATATGATCAATAAGTCATAACGATGTGTTTTATG
TTGATTATAATTTAAACATGTTTCTAACGCAAGTTTTAAAAACTGTTTTAAAGTATTATTTTAAGTTATA
AGATCAATTTGACTCAACATTTTGTAGTGAAAATATGTTGTGTAAAATTAATATAATATACACTATAAAA
ATGCAGGGTTCCACACAATACATTAATGTTGTCCCAACACAAATCGATTAAGTTAACAAATATATGTGGA
TTGAACATAAAAAATTAAGTTGTCCCAATGAAATCTCAAGAATTGTGTTGTTTCAGCTCATTTTAAATAA
GTAGTTTTAACAAGTAAAAAATAACATATTTTTGAGTGTGTATATATATATATTACAAAATATAATAATA
TAAAATGTAAAAGATATAAACCATGCTACATATATTTAAGAGCTATTTTGCACATTACTTTTTTGCAAGC
CATTTTAGTGTTTTTTTTACAAATATATATTAGCTAAATATACAATATCTTAAATATACAATTAATCAGA
CATGCAATTAATGCATTTAACCTACATAAAAATACATGATCAACATATGTTTTATGCTGATTACAACTAA
ATCAAACGTAATGAAATTAATTTATAAAAGCGATTTAAATATGTCAATATTTTAAGTTAAAATCACTTGA
AACCTACTATAAATGAACTTAAATTAAAAAAATCTCCTTTAATTCCAATGCAACAGTGTTGTTTTTTCAG
CTGAGGACCCCCGGTGCAGATGGTTGGCCCCCGGCCCGCTATTCTAAGGAAGCCTTTCTTAATTTTAGGG
CGGCGCTGCATGCGCTCAGATCAGATTCACGGGTGGAGAGGGTTATTTTCTCTTTTTTATTTTTTCTTGC
CTGCTCATATTTGGGCCTGTGTGAACCCCAGGCTCCGCCTCGGCCCCCAGGAGCCGCTCTTATTTAAAGG
GGATCCTCGCCTTCAGTCTTCGTCCCAGTGGAAGCATCAGTCTTGTGATAACAACTTGGTGAGTCCTACA
GACCAGCGCTCGACTCTAGGCTTTAAATGCATTGATTTCTCTGGATTAGCTACCGGGAGAGTTTTAACTT
TGCTTATTAGTCTTGTGCTCGAACTGCTAGGTTTAAAGAGTGTTTTCTCTAATGCATGCATGAAGCGACA
GCTGAAAACCAGAAATAGAGCGTTTGTCCTCCTGTTAAACTCTAGCCTTTCTTTGGCATTTGTCAGTCCG
AGTCTTCAGCTGCCGGCAGGAGATTGGGTTTCAGTAACACTTGCTGAGCACAAACTACACGTGCTTTCTT
CAGATTTAATTCATTATTAATCATTCTAGATTTAAATGATGTTCTTACTCATTGCTGATTATTTTAGCCT
TGCGGAGCAGATTAAATGAGCACGTGTTTCATTAAGATTGATTTAAATATAATTAATATTTCACCACTGT
AGTTTTAAAATTGCCTTCTAAGTCATGGTTGATTTTTAATAGGTATCGGCTCTAATTAGATTACTATTTT
GGTTTTTAAATGTTATTTCTATTTCATTTGTAGGCTCGTTTTTAATGTGATTTTATTAGATTCTAGTTTT
AAAATCATCTCTTAGCCTTAATGAGCAGACTGAATGAACATGTTTCATTAAGATTAACTTCATTATAATG
AATTATTTAATCATTCTAGTGGGTTATAAATCAGCTCTATTTAAATTAATTGTCGTGTTTATTTCTATTT
AATTTTTGATTATTTTTTCAGGGTCGTTTTTATGTGATTTTTTCCCGTTTCTAATTTTAAACTAATTGTT
TGATTTTTATATGATTCGACTCTTTTTAAATGAATTGTTTTGCTTTTTTTATTGAGCATATATATATTAT
ACAATTTCAATCAACAATTGTTGTGCTTTTTAAATGTTGTTTCTATTTCATTTCTAGGGTCGATTTTATT
CGATTCTAGTTTTAAAATCGTGATTTTTAACTTCTAACCTTACTGAGCAGACTGAATGAACATGTTTCAT
CAAGATTAACTTCATTATAGTTAATTATTGAATCGTGCTAGTGGTTTATAAATCAGCTCTATTTAAATTA
ATCATCATCATTATTTCTATTTAATTTTTATTATTTCTTTAGGATTATTTTTATGTGATTTTTTTCACGT
TCTAGTTTTAAACTCAATGCTCATTACTGCTCACCCTTGCTGAGCAGTCTTTCGTTAAGATTAAATTAAT
TAATAACCATTCTAGTTTTAAAACAGTGTCTTAAGGCATAGCTGATATTTTACAAGTTTACTATTTAATA
TATCTCCTTTCTTTTTTTAGGGTCGATTTCATCTGATTTGATTAATTTTTATTATCTTCACTAAGCTTTT
TGTTCTAGGTTTTATTCTCAGTATTATTACTGTTATATTTGAACTGAATTTCTCCTCATAGTTTATTCAT
TTTATTTATTTATTTTTTGTTTATTCGCTATTTTGTATTTTAGTTTTTAATTAGAAATTTTATTAGAATC
GTTTTGAACTAGTTTTTATGCACTCTAACATTAATATTAAATCATAACTATTATTTTTATTATAATTTAT
TTGTGTTTATCTTTTTGTGTAGCTTTCATGTGTTTTTATTTTAGTTTTATTATGTTTGCATTGAATTTTT
TGGACTAGTTTATATAACGATATACAGAAAAGCCATGACAACAAATGTTTTTATAATACCTATTAAGTAT
AAGCTAATCAGATTTCCACTATTCTGTTCAAAGTTAACATTATTAGCCATTCTGATGGATCATTTGACAT
TTGTCATATGTCTTTATGAACACTGCTCTTTCAGATGCCACTTTTAAAGCTGTTTTTTACAGTAAATGAA
CGTTTATTATTATGACATTATTTCCTAAGGCCTCTAGAGTACAGCAGGATGTGGCGTGTGCATTACCGTG
TAATTATGCTGACTGTAAATGTGCATTTATAGACTGTCAGCATGTCTGACTGTGCGCTGTTGTGATTGGT
CCTGCACAGACCAAG
